>Addgene plasmid #211150 | pBiT3.1-C_CORO1A:1-461 | addgene full sequence | sequence record 425849 | Addgene NGS Result
AAGACGCGTTAATTAAGACGTCGGCAGTGAAAAAAATGCTTTATTTGTGAAATTTGTGATGCTATTGCTT
TATTTGTAACCATTATAAGCTGCAATAAACAAGTTAACAACAACAATTGCATTCATTTTATGTTTCAGGT
TCAGGGGGAGGTGTGGGAGGTTTTTTAAAGCAAGTAAAACCTCTACAAATGTGGTATGGCTGATTATGAT
CCGCGGCCGCAATACGTCGACGTTATCAGCTGACTTCGTACGAGAGCCTAGGATTATGGCGCGCCACTAG
TTATTAATAGTAATCAATTACGGGGTCATTAGTTCATAGCCCATATATGGAGTTCCGCGTTACATAACTT
ACGGTAAATGGCCCGCCTGGCTGACCGCCCAACGACCCCCGCCCATTGACGTCAATAATGACGTATGTTC
CCATAGTAACGCCAATAGGGACTTTCCATTGACGTCAATGGGTGGAGTATTTACGGTAAACTGCCCACTT
GGCAGTACATCAAGTGTATCATATGCCAAGTCCGCCCCCTATTGACGTCAATGACGGTAAATGGCCCGCC
TGGCATTATGCCCAGTACATGACCTTACGGGACTTTCCTACTTGGCAGTACATCTACGTATTAGTCATCG
CTATTACCATGGTGATGCGGTTTTGGCAGTACACCAATGGGCGTGGATAGCGGTTTGACTCACGGGGATT
TCCAAGTCTCCACCCCATTGACGTCAATGGGAGTTTGTTTTGGCACCAAAATCAACGGGACTTTCCAAAA
TGTCGTAATAACCCCGCCCCGTTGACGCAAATGGGCGGTAGGCGTGTACGGTGGGAGGTCTATATAAGCA
GAGCTGGTTTAGTGAACCGTCAGATCACTAGAATCTTTATTGCGGTAGTTTATCACAGTTAAATTGCTAA
CGCAGTCAGTGCTTCTGACACAACAGTCTCGAACTTAAGCTGCAGAAGTTGGTCGTGAGGCACTGGGCAG
GTAAGTATCAAGGTTACAAGACAGGTTTAAGGAGACCAATAGAAACTGGGCTTGTCGAGACAGAGAAGAC
TCTTGCGTTTCTGATAGGCACCTATTGGTCTTACTGACATCCACTTTGCCTTTCTCTCCACAGGTGTCCA
CTCCCAGTTCAATTACAGCTCTTAAGGCTAGAGTATTAATACGACTCACTATAGGGGCGATCGCAACAAG
CTTCGGGAAGATCTGGAGCTAGCGGCGGGGGATCCGGTGGGAATTCGACACCATGAGCCGGCAGGTGGTC
CGCTCCAGCAAGTTCCGCCACGTGTTTGGACAGCCGGCCAAGGCCGACCAGTGCTATGAAGATGTGCGCG
TCTCACAGACCACCTGGGACAGTGGCTTCTGTGCTGTCAACCCTAAGTTTGTGGCCCTGATCTGTGAGGC
CAGCGGGGGAGGGGCCTTCCTGGTGCTGCCCCTGGGCAAGACTGGACGTGTGGACAAGAATGCGCCCACG
GTCTGTGGCCACACAGCCCCTGTGCTAGACATCGCCTGGTGCCCGCACAATGACAACGTCATTGCCAGTG
GCTCCGAGGACTGCACAGTCATGGTGTGGGAGATCCCGGATGGGGGCCTGATGCTGCCCCTGCGGGAGCC
CGTCGTCACCCTGGAGGGCCACACCAAGCGTGTGGGCATTGTGGCCTGGCACACCACAGCCCAGAACGTG
CTGCTCAGTGCAGGTTGTGACAACGTGATCATGGTGTGGGACGTGGGCACTGGGGCGGCCATGCTGACAC
TGGGCCCAGAGGTGCACCCAGACACGATCTACAGTGTGGACTGGAGCCGAGATGGAGGCCTCATTTGTAC
CTCCTGCCGTGACAAGCGCGTGCGCATCATCGAGCCCCGCAAAGGCACTGTCGTAGCTGAGAAGGACCGT
CCCCACGAGGGGACCCGGCCCGTGCGTGCAGTGTTCGTGTCGGAGGGGAAGATCCTGACCACGGGCTTCA
GCCGCATGAGTGAGCGGCAGGTGGCGCTGTGGGACACAAAGCACCTGGAGGAGCCGCTGTCCCTGCAGGA
GCTGGACACCAGCAGCGGTGTCCTGCTGCCCTTCTTTGACCCTGACACCAACATCGTCTACCTCTGTGGC
AAGGGTGACAGCTCAATCCGGTACTTTGAGATCACTTCCGAGGCCCCTTTCCTGCACTATCTCTCCATGT
TCAGTTCCAAGGAGTCCCAGCGGGGCATGGGCTACATGCCCAAACGTGGCCTGGAGGTGAACAAGTGTGA
GATCGCCAGGTTCTACAAGCTGCACGAGCGGAGGTGTGAGCCCATTGCCATGACAGTGCCTCGAAAGTCG
GACCTGTTCCAGGAGGACCTGTACCCACCCACCGCAGGGCCCGACCCTGCCCTCACGGCTGAGGAGTGGC
TGGGGGGTCGGGATGCTGGGCCCCTCCTCATCTCCCTCAAGGATGGCTACGTACCCCCAAAGAGCCGGGA
GCTGAGGGTCAACCGGGGCCTGGACACCGGGCGCAGGAGGGCAGCACCAGAGGCCAGTGGCACTCCCAGC
TCGGATGCCGTGTCTCGGCTGGAGGAGGAGATGCGGAAGCTCCAGGCCACGGTGCAGGAGCTCCAGAAGC
GCTTGGACAGGCTGGAGGAGACAGTCCAGGCCAAGGGCTCGAGCGGTGGGAGCTCCGGTGTGAGCGGCTG
GCGGCTGTTCAAGAAGATTAGCTAAGTTTAAACGGCCGCGACTCTAGACTGCAGGCATGCAAGCTGATTT
GGCTGCTGCCACCGCTGAGCAAGGCCGCTTCGAGCAGACATGATAAGATACATTGATGAGTTTGGACAAA
CCACAACTAGAATGCAGTGAAAAAAATGCTTTATTTGTGAAATTTGTGATGCTATTGCTTTATTTGTAAC
CATTATAAGCTGCAATAAACAAGTTAACAACAACAATTGCATTCATTTTATGTTTCAGGTTCAGGGGGAG
ATGTGGGAGGTTTTTTTAAGCAAGTAAAACCTCTACAAATGTGGTAAAATCTTAATTAAGACTTCTAATA
TAACTTCGTATAGCATACATTATACGAAGTTATGGTTCCACTGTTGACAATTAATCATCGGCATAGTATA
TCGGCATAGTATAATACGACAAGGTGAGGAACTAAACCCAGGAGGCAGATCATGATTGAACAAGATGGAT
TGCACGCAGGTTCTCCGGCCGCTTGGGTGGAGAGGCTATTCGGCTATGACTGGGCACAACAGACAATCGG
CTGCTCTGATGCCGCCGTGTTCCGGCTGTCAGCGCAGGGGCGCCCGGTTCTTTTTGTCAAGACCGACCTG
TCCGGTGCCCTGAATGAACTGCAGGACGAGGCAGCGCGGCTATCGTGGCTGGCCACGACGGGCGTTCCTT
GCGCAGCTGTGCTCGACGTTGTCACTGAAGCGGGAAGGGACTGGCTGCTATTGGGCGAAGTGCCGGGGCA
GGATCTCCTGTCATCTCACCTTGCTCCTGCCGAGAAAGTATCCATCATGGCTGATGCAATGCGGCGGCTG
CATACGCTTGATCCGGCTACCTGCCCATTCGACCACCAAGCGAAACATCGCATCGAGCGAGCACGTACTC
GGATGGAAGCCGGTCTTGTCGATCAGGATGATCTGGACGAAGAGCATCAGGGGCTCGCGCCAGCCGAACT
GTTCGCCAGGCTCAAGGCGCGCATGCCCGACGGCGAGGATCTCGTCGTGACCCATGGCGATGCCTGCTTG
CCGAATATCATGGTGGAAAATGGCCGCTTTTCTGGATTCATCGACTGTGGCCGGCTGGGTGTGGCGGACC
GCTATCAGGACATAGCGTTGGCTACCCGTGATATTGCTGAAGAGCTTGGCGGCGAATGGGCTGACCGCTT
CCTCGTGCTTTACGGTATCGCCGCTCCCGATTCGCAGCGCATCGCCTTCTATCGCCTTCTTGACGAGTTC
TTCTGATTCGAAATGACCGACCAAGCGACGCCCAACCGGTATCAGCTCACTCAAAGGCGGTAATACGGTT
ATCCACAGAATCAGGGGATAACGCAGGAAAGAACATGTGAGCAAAAGGCCAGCAAAAGGCCAGGAACCGT
AAAAAGGCCGCGTTGCTGGCGTTTTTCCATAGGCTCCGCCCCCCTGACGAGCATCACAAAAATCGACGCT
CAAGTCAGAGGTGGCGAAACCCGACAGGACTATAAAGATACCAGGCGTTTCCCCCTGGAAGCTCCCTCGT
GCGCTCTCCTGTTCCGACCCTGCCGCTTACCGGATACCTGTCCGCCTTTCTCCCTTCGGGAAGCGTGGCG
CTTTCTCATAGCTCACGCTGTAGGTATCTCAGTTCGGTGTAGGTCGTTCGCTCCAAGCTGGGCTGTGTGC
ACGAACCCCCCGTTCAGCCCGACCGCTGCGCCTTATCCGGTAACTATCGTCTTGAGTCCAACCCGGTAAG
ACACGACTTATCGCCACTGGCAGCAGCCACTGGTAACAGGATTAGCAGAGCGAGGTATGTAGGCGGTGCT
ACAGAGTTCTTGAAGTGGTGGCCTAACTACGGCTACACTAGAAGGACAGTATTTGGTATCTGCGCTCTGC
TGAAGCCAGTTACCTTCGGAAAAAGAGTTGGTAGCTCTTGATCCGGCAAACAAACCACCGCTGGTAGCGG
TGGTTTTTTTGTTTGCAAGCAGCAGATTACGCGCAGAAAAAAAGGATTTCAAGAAGATCCTTTGATCTTT
TCTACGGGGTCTGACGCTCAGTGGAACGAAAACTCACGTTAAGGGATTTTGGTCATGAGATTATCAAAAA
GGATCTTCACCTAGATCCTTTTATAGTCCGGAATCGTCACACAAAAAACCAACACACAGATGTAATGAAA
ATAAAGATATTTTATTGCGGCCATCGTGATGGCTAGAGTTTAGCCCTCCCACACATAACCAGAGGGCAGC
AATTCACGAATCCCAACTGCCGTCGGCTGTCCATCACTGTCCTTCACTATGGCTTTGATCCCAGGATGCA
GATCGAGAAGCACCTGTCGGCACCGTCCGCAGGGGCTCAAGATGCCCCTGTTCTCATTTCCGATCGCGAC
GATACAAGTCAGGTTGCCAGCTGCCGCAGCAGCAGCAGTGCCCAGCACCACGAGTTCTGCACAAGGTCCC
CCAGTAAAATGATATACATTGACACCAGTGAAGATGCGGCCGTCGCTAGAGAGAGCTGCGCTGGCGACGC
TGTAGTCTTCAGAGATGGGGATGCTGTTGATTGTAGCCGTTGCTCTTTCAATGAGGGTGGATTCTTCTTG
AGACAAAGGCTTGGCCATGGTGGCGCTAGTGTCAGAAGAATCGAGCTTTTTGCAAAAGCCTAGGCCTCCA
AAAAAGCCTCCTCACTACTTCTGGAATAGCTCAGAGGCCGAGGCGGCCTCGGCCTCTGCATAAATAAAAA
AAATTAGTCAGCCATGGGGCGGAGAATGGGCGGAACTGGGCGGAGTTAGGGGCGGGATGGGCGGAGTTAG
GGGCGGGACTATGGTTGCTGACTAATTGAGATGCATGCTTTGCATACTTCTGCCTGCTGGGGAGCCTGGG
GACTTTCCACACCTGGTTGCTGACTAATTGAGATGCATGCTTTGCATACTTCTGCCTGCTGGGGAGCCTG
GGGACTTTCCACACCCTAACTGACACACATTCCACAGCTGGTTCTTTCCGCCTCAGAAGGTACCTAACCA
AGTTCCTCTTTCAGAGGTTATTTCAGGCCATGGTGCTGCGC
Features (pLannotate 1.2.2; 17 found; start..end, strand, type, name):
     24..105     -  polyA_signal   SV40 poly(A) signal: SV40 polyadenylation signal
    128..211     -  CDS            large T antigen (fragment): large T antigen from SV40 (simian virus 40)
    276..641     +  enhancer       CMV enhancer: human cytomegalovirus immediate early enhancer
    643..842     +  promoter       CMV promoter: human cytomegalovirus (CMV) immediate early promoter
    981..1113    +  intron         chimeric intron: chimera between introns from human β-globin and immunoglobulin heavy chain genes
   1157..1175    +  promoter       T7 promoter: promoter for bacteriophage T7 RNA polymerase
   1243..2625    +  CDS            CORO1A: COR1A_HUMAN - Also known as CORO1. Experimental evidence at protein level: Swiss-Prot protein existence level 1. May be a crucial component of the cytoskeleton of highly motile cells, functioning both in the invagination of large pieces of plasma membrane, as well as in forming protrusions of the plasma membrane involved in cell locomotion. In mycobacteria-infected cells, its retention on the phagosomal membrane prevents fusion between phagosomes and lysosomes. From Homo sapiens (Human).
   2721..2748    +  CDS            SET1 (fragment): solubility-enhancement tag derived from T7 phage gene 10B
   2774..2895    -  polyA_signal   SV40 poly(A) signal: SV40 polyadenylation signal
   2918..2986    -  CDS            large T antigen (fragment): large T antigen from SV40 (simian virus 40)
   3010..3043    +  protein_bind   loxP: Cre-mediated recombination occurs in the 8-bp core sequence (GCATACAT). Cre recombinase
   3053..3100    +  promoter       EM7 promoter: synthetic bacterial promoter&nbsp
   3132..3923    +  CDS            neo: KKA2_KLEPN - Also known as kan, nptII. Experimental evidence at protein level: Swiss-Prot protein existence level 1. Resistance to kanamycin, neomycin, paromomycin, ribostamycin, butirosin and gentamicin B. From Klebsiella pneumoniae.
   4084..4672    -  rep_origin     ori: high-copy-number ColE1/pMB1/pBR322/pUC origin of replication
   4798..4846    -  polyA_signal   poly(A) signal: synthetic polyadenylation signal
   4870..5268    -  CDS            BSD: blasticidin S deaminase; Aspergillus terreus BSD; confers resistance to blasticidin
   5299..5656    -  promoter       SV40 promoter: SV40 enhancer and early promoter
