[The description below was written by a language model from this plasmid's Addgene catalogue record and pLannotate feature annotations shown in this document.]
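Description:
pBiT3.1-C_CORO1A:1-461 is a mammalian expression plasmid built on Promega's pBiT3.1-C backbone and carries full-length, wild-type human CORO1A (coronin-1A, residues M1–K461; 1383 bp) fused at its C terminus to a HiBiT tag through a flexible glycine/serine linker. The open reading frame, derived from a Mammalian Gene Collection clone, was inserted by ligation-independent cloning between EcoRI and XhoI sites that remain intact. Transcription is driven by the CMV immediate-early enhancer and promoter, followed by a chimeric β-globin/immunoglobulin intron that improves mRNA processing. It terminates at an SV40 polyadenylation signal. A T7 promoter just upstream of the insert serves as a sequencing primer site and could support in vitro transcription. The short "SET1" and "large T antigen" fragments in the feature table are probably annotation artefacts of vector sequence flanking the poly(A) regions rather than functional parts.

The plasmid replicates at high copy in E. coli from a ColE1/pUC-type origin. It is selected with kanamycin through a neo (nptII) gene under the bacterial EM7 promoter, with a loxP site lying just upstream. The catalogue entry lists neomycin/G418 as the mammalian selectable marker, but the annotated sequence shows no eukaryotic promoter directly in front of neo. Instead it shows an SV40 early promoter driving a blasticidin S deaminase cassette with a synthetic poly(A) signal, so the usable mammalian marker should be checked against the sequence.

HiBiT is a small peptide that complements the LgBiT fragment to reconstitute NanoLuc luciferase, which allows luminescent quantification of the tagged protein. The plasmid was deposited with a study on the ligandability of WD40-repeat proteins. The record does not state the specific assay, though such constructs suit measurement of CORO1A levels or cellular target engagement.
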