Addgene plasmid #211150: pBiT3.1-C_CORO1A:1-461
Purpose: Mammalian expression of full-length human CORO1A. C-terminal HiBiT tag.
Depositing lab: Cheryl Arrowsmith. Depositing organization: University of Toronto. Publication: A Target Class Ligandability Evaluation of WD40 Repeat-Containing Proteins. Ackloo S, Li F, Szewczyk M, Seitova A, Loppnau P, Zeng H, Xu J, Ahmad S, Arnautova YA, Baghaie AJ, Beldar S, Bolotokova A, Centrella PA, Chau I, Clark MA, Cuozzo JW, Dehghani-Tafti S, Disch JS, Dong A, Dumas A, Feng JA, Ghiabi P, Gibson E, Gilmer J, Goldman B, Green SR, Guie MA, Guilinger JP, Harms N, Herasymenko O, Houliston S, Hutchinson A, Kearnes S, Keefe AD, Kimani SW, Kramer T, Kutera M, Kwak HA, Lento C, Li Y, Liu J, Loup J, Machado RAC, Mulhern CJ, Perveen S, Righetto GL, Riley P, Shrestha S, Sigel EA, Silva M, Sintchak MD, Slakman BL, Taylor RD, Thompson J, Torng W, Underkoffler C, von Rechenberg M, Walsh RT, Watson I, Wilson DJ, Wolf E, Yadav M, Yazdi AK, Zhang J, Zhang Y, Santhakumar V, Edwards AM, Barsyte-Lovejoy D, Schapira M, Brown PJ, Halabelian L, Arrowsmith CH. J Med Chem. 2025 Jan 23;68(2):1092-1112. doi: 10.1021/acs.jmedchem.4c02010. Epub 2024 Nov 4. PubMed 39495097.
Backbone
  Vector backbone: pBiT3.1-C
  Backbone manufacturer: Promega
  Vector type: Mammalian Expression
  Selectable markers: Neomycin (select with G418)
Growth in bacteria
  Bacterial resistance: Kanamycin, 50 μg/mL
  Growth temperature: 37°C
  Growth strain: DH5alpha
  Copy number: High Copy
Gene/Insert
  Gene/Insert name: CORO1A:M1-K461
  Species: H. sapiens (human)
  Insert size (bp): 1383
  Mutation: wild type
  Entrez Gene: CORO1A (a.k.a. CLABP, CLIPINA, HCORO1, IMD8, TACO, p57)
  Promoter: CMV
  Tag / fusion protein: GSSGGSSGVSGWRLFKKIS (C terminal on insert)
  Cloning method: Ligation Independent Cloning
  Sequencing primers: 5′ T7; 3′ TTGCTCAGCGGTGGCAGCAG
Resource information
  A portion of this plasmid was derived from a plasmid made by: Mammalian Gene Collection (BC110374)
Terms and licenses: Academic/Nonprofit Terms; Industry Terms: Not Available to Industry
Depositor comments: 5' Cloning Site: EcoR1 (not destroyed), 3' Cloning Site: Xho1 (not destroyed).
How to cite: pBiT3.1-C_CORO1A:1-461 was a gift from Cheryl Arrowsmith (Addgene plasmid # 211150 ; http://n2t.net/addgene:211150 ; RRID:Addgene_211150)
