>Addgene plasmid #211150 | pBiT3.1-C_CORO1A:1-461 | depositor partial sequence | sequence record 411778 | Insert sequence
ATGAGCCGGCAGGTGGTCCGCTCCAGCAAGTTCCGCCACGTGTTTGGACAGCCGGCCAAGGCCGACCAGT
GCTATGAAGATGTGCGCGTCTCACAGACCACCTGGGACAGTGGCTTCTGTGCTGTCAACCCTAAGTTTGT
GGCCCTGATCTGTGAGGCCAGCGGGGGAGGGGCCTTCCTGGTGCTGCCCCTGGGCAAGACTGGACGTGTG
GACAAGAATGCGCCCACGGTCTGTGGCCACACAGCCCCTGTGCTAGACATCGCCTGGTGCCCGCACAATG
ACAACGTCATTGCCAGTGGCTCCGAGGACTGCACAGTCATGGTGTGGGAGATCCCGGATGGGGGCCTGAT
GCTGCCCCTGCGGGAGCCCGTCGTCACCCTGGAGGGCCACACCAAGCGTGTGGGCATTGTGGCCTGGCAC
ACCACAGCCCAGAACGTGCTGCTCAGTGCAGGTTGTGACAACGTGATCATGGTGTGGGACGTGGGCACTG
GGGCGGCCATGCTGACACTGGGCCCAGAGGTGCACCCAGACACGATCTACAGTGTGGACTGGAGCCGAGA
TGGAGGCCTCATTTGTACCTCCTGCCGTGACAAGCGCGTGCGCATCATCGAGCCCCGCAAAGGCACTGTC
GTAGCTGAGAAGGACCGTCCCCACGAGGGGACCCGGCCCGTGCGTGCAGTGTTCGTGTCGGAGGGGAAGA
TCCTGACCACGGGCTTCAGCCGCATGAGTGAGCGGCAGGTGGCGCTGTGGGACACAAAGCACCTGGAGGA
GCCGCTGTCCCTGCAGGAGCTGGACACCAGCAGCGGTGTCCTGCTGCCCTTCTTTGACCCTGACACCAAC
ATCGTCTACCTCTGTGGCAAGGGTGACAGCTCAATCCGGTACTTTGAGATCACTTCCGAGGCCCCTTTCC
TGCACTATCTCTCCATGTTCAGTTCCAAGGAGTCCCAGCGGGGCATGGGCTACATGCCCAAACGTGGCCT
GGAGGTGAACAAGTGTGAGATCGCCAGGTTCTACAAGCTGCACGAGCGGAGGTGTGAGCCCATTGCCATG
ACAGTGCCTCGAAAGTCGGACCTGTTCCAGGAGGACCTGTACCCACCCACCGCAGGGCCCGACCCTGCCC
TCACGGCTGAGGAGTGGCTGGGGGGTCGGGATGCTGGGCCCCTCCTCATCTCCCTCAAGGATGGCTACGT
ACCCCCAAAGAGCCGGGAGCTGAGGGTCAACCGGGGCCTGGACACCGGGCGCAGGAGGGCAGCACCAGAG
GCCAGTGGCACTCCCAGCTCGGATGCCGTGTCTCGGCTGGAGGAGGAGATGCGGAAGCTCCAGGCCACGG
TGCAGGAGCTCCAGAAGCGCTTGGACAGGCTGGAGGAGACAGTCCAGGCCAAG
